>Addgene plasmid #102590 | pTRIP-SFFV-mtagBFP-2A STING 368STOP | addgene full sequence | sequence record 202062 | Addgene NGS Result
GTGTGACATAATTGGACAAACTACCTACAGAGATTTAAAGCTCTAAGGTAAATATAAAATTTTTAAGTGT
ATAATGTGTTAAACTACTGATTCTAATTGTTTGTGTATTTTAGATTCCAACCTATGGAACTGATGAATGG
GAGCAGTGGTGGAATGCCTTTAATGAGGAAAACCTGTTTTGCTCAGAAGAAATGCCATCTAGTGATGATG
AGGCTACTGCTGACTCTCAACATTCTACTCCTCCAAAAAAGAAGAGAAAGGTAGAAGACCCCAAGGACTT
TCCTTCAGAATTGCTAAGTTTTTTGAGTCATGCTGTGTTTAGTAATAGAACTCTTGCTTGCTTTGCTATT
TACACCACAAAGGAAAAAGCTGCACTGCTATACAAGAAAATTATGGAAAAATATTCTGTAACCTTTATAA
GTAGGCATAACAGTTATAATCATAACATACTGTTTTTTCTTACTCCACACAGGCATAGAGTGTCTGCTAT
TAATAACTATGCTCAAAAATTGTGTACCTTTAGCTTTTTAATTTGTAAAGGGGTTAATAAGGAATATTTG
ATGTATAGTGCCTTGACTAGAGATCATAATCAGCCATACCACATTTGTAGAGGTTTTACTTGCTTTAAAA
AACCTCCCACACCTCCCCCTGAACCTGAAACATAAAATGAATGCAATTGTTGTTGTTAACTTGTTTATTG
CAGCTTATAATGGTTACAAATAAAGCAATAGCATCACAAATTTCACAAATAAAGCATTTTTTTCACTGCA
TTCTAGTTGTGGTTTGTCCAAACTCATCAATGTATCTTATCATGTCTGGATCAACTGGATAACTCAAGCT
AACCAAAATCATCCCAAACTTCCCACCCCATACCCTATTACCACTGCCAATTACCTGTGGTTTCATTTAC
TCTAAACCTGTGATTCCTCTGAATTATTTTCATTTTAAAGAAATTGTATTTGTTAAATATGTACTACAAA
CTTAGTAGTTGGAAGGGCTAATTCACTCCCAAAGAAGACAAGATATCCTTGATCTGTGGATCTACCACAC
ACAAGGCTACTTCCCTGATTAGCAGAACTACACACCAGGGCCAGGGGTCAGATATCCACTGACCTTTGGA
TGGTGCTACAAGCTAGTACCAGTTGAGCCAGATAAGGTAGAAGAGGCCAATAAAGGAGAGAACACCAGCT
TGTTACACCCTGTGAGCCTGCATGGGATGGATGACCCGGAGAGAGAAGTGTTAGAGTGGAGGTTTGACAG
CCGCCTAGCATTTCATCACGTGGCCCGAGAGCTGCATCCGGAGTACTTCAAGAACTGCTGATATCGAGCT
TGCTACAAGGGACTTTCCGCTGGGGACTTTCCAGGGAGGCGTGGCCTGGGCGGGACTGGGGAGTGGCGAG
CCCTCAGATCCTGCATATAAGCAGCTGCTTTTTGCCTGTACTGGGTCTCTCTGGTTAGACCAGATCTGAG
CCTGGGAGCTCTCTGGCTAACTAGGGAACCCACTGCTTAAGCCTCAATAAAGCTTGCCTTGAGTGCTTCA
AGTAGTGTGTGCCCGTCTGTTGTGTGACTCTGGTAACTAGAGATCCCTCAGACCCTTTTAGTCAGTGTGG
AAAATCTCTAGCAGTGGCGCCCGAACAGGGACTTGAAAGCGAAAGGGAAACCAGAGGAGCTCTCTCGACG
CAGGACTCGGCTTGCTGAAGCGCGCACGGCAAGAGGCGAGGGGCGGCGACTGGTGAGTACGCCAAAAATT
TTGACTAGCGGAGGCTAGAAGGAGAGAGATGGGTGCGAGAGCGTCAGTATTAAGCGGGGGAGAATTAGAT
CGCGATGGGAAAAAATTCGGTTAAGGCCAGGGGGAAAGAAAAAATATAAATTAAAACATATAGTATGGGC
AAGCAGGGAGCTAGAACGATTCGCAGTTAATCCTGGCCTGTTAGAAACATCAGAAGGCTGTAGACAAATA
CTGGGACAGCTACAACCATCCCTTCAGACAGGATCAGAAGAACTTAGATCATTATATAATACAGTAGCAA
CCCTCTATTGTGTGCATCAAAGGATAGAGATAAAAGACACCAAGGAAGCTTTAGACAAGATAGAGGAAGA
GCAAAACAAAAGTAAGACCACCGCACAGCAAGCGGCCGCTGATCTTCAGACCTGGAGGAGGAGATATGAG
GGACAATTGGAGAAGTGAATTATATAAATATAAAGTAGTAAAAATTGAACCATTAGGAGTAGCACCCACC
AAGGCAAAGAGAAGAGTGGTGCAGAGAGAAAAAAGAGCAGTGGGAATAGGAGCTTTGTTCCTTGGGTTCT
TGGGAGCAGCAGGAAGCACTATGGGCGCAGCGTCAATGACGCTGACGGTACAGGCCAGACAATTATTGTC
TGGTATAGTGCAGCAGCAGAACAATTTGCTGAGGGCTATTGAGGCGCAACAGCATCTGTTGCAACTCACA
GTCTGGGGCATCAAGCAGCTCCAGGCAAGAATCCTGGCTGTGGAAAGATACCTAAAGGATCAACAGCTCC
TGGGGATTTGGGGTTGCTCTGGAAAACTCATTTGCACCACTGCTGTGCCTTGGAATGCTAGTTGGAGTAA
TAAATCTCTGGAACAGATTTGGAATCACACGACCTGGATGGAGTGGGACAGAGAAATTAACAATTACACA
AGCTTAATACACTCCTTAATTGAAGAATCGCAAAACCAGCAAGAAAAGAATGAACAAGAATTATTGGAAT
TAGATAAATGGGCAAGTTTGTGGAATTGGTTTAACATAACAAATTGGCTGTGGTATATAAAATTATTCAT
AATGATAGTAGGAGGCTTGGTAGGTTTAAGAATAGTTTTTGCTGTACTTTCTATAGTGAATAGAGTTAGG
CAGGGATATTCACCATTATCGTTTCAGACCCACCTCCCAACCCCGAGGGGACCCGACAGGCCCGAAGGAA
TAGAAGAAGAAGGTGGAGAGAGAGACAGAGACAGATCCATTCGATTAGTGAACGGATCTCGACGGTATCG
CCGAATTCACAAATGGCAGTATTCATCCACAATTTTAAAAGAAAAGGGGGGATTGGGGGGTACAGTGCAG
GGGAAAGAATAGTAGACATAATAGCAACAGACATACAAACTAAAGAATTACAAAAACAAATTACAAAAAT
TCAAAATTTTCGGGTTTATTACAGGGACAGCAGAGATCCACTTTGGCTGATACGCGTCTGCAGCCCCGAT
AAAATAAAAGATTTTATTTAGTCTCCAGAAAAAGGGGGGAATGAAAGACCCCACCTGTAGGTTTGGCAAG
CTAGCTGCAGTAACGCCATTTTGCAAGGCATGGAAAAATACCAAACCAAGAATAGAGAAGTTCAGATCAA
GGGCGGGTACATGAAAATAGCTAACGTTGGGCCAAACAGGATATCTGCGGTGAGCAGTTTCGGCCCCGGC
CCGGGGCCAAGAACAGATGGTCACCGCAGTTTCGGCCCCGGCCCGAGGCCAAGAACAGATGGTCCCCAGA
TATGGCCCAACCCTCAGCAGTTTCTTAAGACCCATCAGATGTTTCCAGGCTCCCCCAAGGACCTGAAATG
ACCCTGCGCCTTATTTGAATTAACCAATCAGCCTGCTTCTCGCTTCTGTTCGCGCGCTTCTGCTTCCCGA
GCTCTATAAAAGAGCTCACAACCCCTCACTCGGCGCGCCAGTCCTCCGACAGACTGAGTCGCCCGGGCCG
CGGGCTAGCGCCACCATGAGCGAGCTGATTAAGGAGAACATGCACATGAAGCTGTACATGGAGGGCACCG
TGGACAACCATCACTTCAAGTGCACATCCGAGGGCGAAGGCAAGCCCTACGAGGGCACCCAGACCATGAG
AATCAAGGTGGTCGAGGGCGGCCCTCTCCCCTTCGCCTTCGACATCCTGGCTACTAGCTTCCTCTACGGC
AGCAAGACCTTCATCAACCACACCCAGGGCATCCCCGACTTCTTCAAGCAGTCCTTCCCTGAGGGCTTCA
CATGGGAGAGAGTCACCACATACGAAGACGGGGGCGTGCTGACCGCTACCCAGGACACCAGCCTCCAGGA
CGGCTGCCTCATCTACAACGTCAAGATCAGAGGGGTGAACTTCACATCCAACGGCCCTGTGATGCAGAAG
AAAACACTCGGCTGGGAGGCCTTCACCGAGACGCTGTACCCCGCTGACGGCGGCCTGGAAGGCAGAAACG
ACATGGCCCTGAAGCTCGTGGGCGGGAGCCATCTGATCGCAAACGCCAAGACCACATATAGATCCAAGAA
ACCCGCTAAGAACCTCAAGATGCCTGGCGTCTACTATGTGGACTACAGACTGGAAAGAATCAAGGAGGCC
AACAACGAGACCTACGTCGAGCAGCACGAGGTGGCAGTGGCCAGATACTGCGACCTCCCTAGCAAACTGG
GGCACAAGCTTAATGGAAGCGGAGCTACTAACTTCAGCCTGCTGAAGCAGGCTGGAGACGTGGAGGAGAA
CCCTGGACCTGGATCCATGCCCCACTCCAGCCTGCATCCATCCATCCCGTGTCCCAGGGGTCACGGGGCC
CAGAAGGCAGCCTTGGTTCTGCTGAGTGCCTGCCTGGTGACCCTTTGGGGGCTAGGAGAGCCACCAGAGC
ACACTCTCCGGTACCTGGTCCTCCACCTAGCCTCCCTGCAGCTGGGACTGCTGTTAAACGGGGTCTGCAG
CCTGGCTGAGGAGCTGCGCCACATCCACTCCAGGTACCGGGGCAGCTACTGGAGGACTGTGCGGGCCTGC
CTGGGCTGCCCCCTCCGCCGTGGGGCCCTGTTGCTGCTGTCCATCTATTTCTACTACTCCCTCCCAAATG
CGGTCGGCCCGCCCTTCACTTGGATGCTTGCCCTCCTGGGCCTCTCGCAGGCACTGAACATCCTCCTGGG
CCTCAAGGGCCTGGCCCCAGCTGAGATCTCTGCAGTGTGTGAAAAAGGGAATTTCAACGTGGCCCATGGG
CTGGCATGGTCATATTACATCGGATATCTGCGGCTGATCCTGCCAGAGCTCCAGGCCCGGATTCGAACTT
ACAATCAGCATTACAACAACCTGCTACGGGGTGCAGTGAGCCAGCGGCTGTATATTCTCCTCCCATTGGA
CTGTGGGGTGCCTGATAACCTGAGTATGGCTGACCCCAACATTCGCTTCCTGGATAAACTGCCCCAGCAG
ACCGGTGACCGTGCTGGCATCAAGGATCGGGTTTACAGCAACAGCATCTATGAGCTTCTGGAGAACGGGC
AGCGGGCGGGCACCTGTGTCCTGGAGTACGCCACCCCCTTGCAGACTTTGTTTGCCATGTCACAATACAG
TCAAGCTGGCTTTAGCCGGGAGGATAGGCTTGAGCAGGCCAAACTCTTCTGCCGGACACTTGAGGACATC
CTGGCAGATGCCCCTGAGTCTCAGAACAACTGCCGCCTCATTGCCTACCAGGAACCTGCAGATGACAGCA
GCTTCTCGCTGTCCCAGGAGGTTCTCCGGCACCTGCGGCAGGAGGAAAAGGAAGAGGTTACTGTGGGCAG
CTTGAAGACCTCAGCGGTGCCCAGTACCTCCACGATGTCCCAAGAGCCTGAGCTCCTCATCAGTGGAATG
TGACTCGAGACCTAGAAAAACATGGAGCAATCACAAGTAGCAATACAGCAGCTACCAATGCTGATTGTGC
CTGGCTAGAAGCACAAGAGGAGGAGGAGGTGGGTTTTCCAGTCACACCTCAGGTACCTTTAAGACCAATG
ACTTACAAGGCAGCTGTAGATCTTAGCCACTTTTTAAAAGAAAAGGGGGGACTGGAAGGGCTAATTCACT
CCCAACGAAGACAAAATCGTCGAGAGATGCTGCATATAAGCAGCTGCTTTTTGCTTGTACTGGGTCTCTC
TGGTTAGACCAGATCTGAGCCTGGGAGCTCTCTGGCTAACTAGGGAACCCACTGCTTAAGCCTCAATAAA
GCTTGCCTTGAGTGCTTCAAGTAGTGTGTGCCCGTCTGTTGTGTGACTCTGGTAACTAGAGATCCCTCAG
ACCCTTTTAGTCAGTGTGGAAAATCTCTAGCAGTAGTAGTTCATGTCATCTTATTATTCAGTATTTATAA
CTTGCAAAGAAATGAATATCAGAGAGTGAGAGGCCTTGACATTATAATAGATTTAGCAGGAATTGAACTA
GGAGTGGAGCACACAGGCAAAGCTGCAGAAGTACTTGGAAGAAGCCACCAGAGATACTCACGATTCTGCA
CATACCTGGCTAATCCCAGATCCTAAGGATTACATTAAGTTTACTAACATTTATATAATGATTTATAGTT
TAAAGTATAAACTTATCTAATTTACTATTCTGACAGATATTAATTAATCCTCAAATATCATAAGAGATGA
TTACTATTATCCCCATTTAACACAAGAGGAAACTGAGAGGGAAAGATGTTGAAGTAATTTTCCCACAATT
ACAGCATCCGTTAGTTACGACTCTATGATCTTCTGACACAAATTCCATTTACTCCTCACCCTATGACTCA
GTCGAATATATCAAAGTTATGGACATTATGCTAAGTAACAAATTACCCTTTTATATAGTAAATACTGAGT
AGATTGAGAGAAGAAATTGTTTGCAAACCTGAATAGCTTCAAGAAGAAGAGAAGTGAGGATAAGAATAAC
AGTTGTCATTTAACAAGTTTTAACAAGTAACTTGGTTAGAAAGGGATTCAAATGCATAAAGCAAGGGATA
AATTTTTCTGGCAACAAGACTATACAATATAACCTTAAATATGACTTCAAATAATTGTTGGAACTTGATA
AAACTAATTAAATATTATTGAAGATTATCAATATTATAAATGTAATTTACTTTTAAAAAGGGAACATAGA
AATGTGTATCATTAGAGTAGAAAACAATCCTTATTATCACAATTTGTCAAAACAAGTTTGTTATTAACAC
AAGTAGAATACTGCATTCAATTAAGTTGACTGCAGATTTTGTGTTTTGTTAAAATTAGAAAGAGATAACA
ACAATTTGAATTATTGAAAGTAACATGTAAATAGTTCTACATACGTTCTTTTGACATCTTGTTCAATCAT
TGATCGAAGTTCTTTATCTTGGAAGAATTTGTTCCAAAGACTCTGAAATAAGGAAAACAATCTATTATAT
AGTCTCACACCTTTGTTTTACTTTTAGTGATTTCAATTTAATAATGTAAATGGTTAAAATTTATTCTTCT
CTGAGATCATTTCACATTGCAGATAGAAAACCTGAGACTGGGGTAATTTTTATTAAAATCTAATTTAATC
TCAGAAACACATCTTTATTCTAACATCAATTTTTCCAGTTTGATATTATCATATAAAGTCAGCCTTCCTC
ATCTGCAGGTTCCACAACAAAAATCCAACCAACTGTGGATCAAAAATATTGGGAAAAAATTAAAAATAGC
AATACAACAATAAAAAAATACAAATCAGAAAAACAGCACAGTATAACAACTTTATTTAGCATTTACAATC
TATTAGGTATTATAAGTAATCTAGCCAGATCCTCTACGCCGGACGCATCGTGGCCGGCATCACCGGCGCC
ACAGGTGCGGTTGCTGGCGCCTATATCGCCGACATCACCGATGGGGAAGATCGGGCTCGCCACTTCGGGC
TCATGAGCGCTTGTTTCGGCGTGGGTATGGTGGCAGGCCCCGTGGCCGGGGGACTGTTGGGCGCCATCTC
CTTGCATGCACCATTCCTTGCGGCGGCGGTGCTCAACGGCCTCAACCTACTACTGGGCTGCTTCCTAATG
CAGGAGTCGCATAAGGGAGAGCGTCGAATGGTGCACTCTCAGTACAATCTGCTCTGATGCCGCATAGTTA
AGCCAGCCCCGACACCCGCCAACACCCGCTGACGCGCCCTGACGGGCTTGTCTGCTCCCGGCATCCGCTT
ACAGACAAGCTGTGACCGTCTCCGGGAGCTGCATGTGTCAGAGGTTTTCACCGTCATCACCGAAACGCGC
GAGACGAAAGGGCCTCGTGATACGCCTATTTTTATAGGTTAATGTCATGATAATAATGGTTTCTTAGACG
TCAGGTGGCACTTTTCGGGGAAATGTGCGCGGAACCCCTATTTGTTTATTTTTCTAAATACATTCAAATA
TGTATCCGCTCATGAGACAATAACCCTGATAAATGCTTCAATAATATTGAAAAAGGAAGAGTATGAGTAT
TCAACATTTCCGTGTCGCCCTTATTCCCTTTTTTGCGGCATTTTGCCTTCCTGTTTTTGCTCACCCAGAA
ACGCTGGTGAAAGTAAAAGATGCTGAAGATCAGTTGGGTGCACGAGTGGGTTACATCGAACTGGATCTCA
ACAGCGGTAAGATCCTTGAGAGTTTTCGCCCCGAAGAACGTTTTCCAATGATGAGCACTTTTAAAGTTCT
GCTATGTGGCGCGGTATTATCCCGTATTGACGCCGGGCAAGAGCAACTCGGTCGCCGCATACACTATTCT
CAGAATGACTTGGTTGAGTACTCACCAGTCACAGAAAAGCATCTTACGGATGGCATGACAGTAAGAGAAT
TATGCAGTGCTGCCATAACCATGAGTGATAACACTGCGGCCAACTTACTTCTGACAACGATCGGAGGACC
GAAGGAGCTAACCGCTTTTTTGCACAACATGGGGGATCATGTAACTCGCCTTGATCGTTGGGAACCGGAG
CTGAATGAAGCCATACCAAACGACGAGCGTGACACCACGATGCCTGTAGCAATGGCAACAACGTTGCGCA
AACTATTAACTGGCGAACTACTTACTCTAGCTTCCCGGCAACAATTAATAGACTGGATGGAGGCGGATAA
AGTTGCAGGACCACTTCTGCGCTCGGCCCTTCCGGCTGGCTGGTTTATTGCTGATAAATCTGGAGCCGGT
GAGCGTGGGTCTCGCGGTATCATTGCAGCACTGGGGCCAGATGGTAAGCCCTCCCGTATCGTAGTTATCT
ACACGACGGGGAGTCAGGCAACTATGGATGAACGAAATAGACAGATCGCTGAGATAGGTGCCTCACTGAT
TAAGCATTGGTAACTGTCAGACCAAGTTTACTCATATATACTTTAGATTGATTTAAAACTTCATTTTTAA
TTTAAAAGGATCTAGGTGAAGATCCTTTTTGATAATCTCATGACCAAAATCCCTTAACGTGAGTTTTCGT
TCCACTGAGCGTCAGACCCCGTAGAAAAGATCAAAGGATCTTCTTGAGATCCTTTTTTTCTGCGCGTAAT
CTGCTGCTTGCAAACAAAAAAACCACCGCTACCAGCGGTGGTTTGTTTGCCGGATCAAGAGCTACCAACT
CTTTTTCCGAAGGTAACTGGCTTCAGCAGAGCGCAGATACCAAATACTGTTCTTCTAGTGTAGCCGTAGT
TAGGCCACCACTTCAAGAACTCTGTAGCACCGCCTACATACCTCGCTCTGCTAATCCTGTTACCAGTGGC
TGCTGCCAGTGGCGATAAGTCGTGTCTTACCGGGTTGGACTCAAGACGATAGTTACCGGATAAGGCGCAG
CGGTCGGGCTGAACGGGGGGTTCGTGCACACAGCCCAGCTTGGAGCGAACGACCTACACCGAACTGAGAT
ACCTACAGCGTGAGCTATGAGAAAGCGCCACGCTTCCCGAAGGGAGAAAGGCGGACAGGTATCCGGTAAG
CGGCAGGGTCGGAACAGGAGAGCGCACGAGGGAGCTTCCAGGGGGAAACGCCTGGTATCTTTATAGTCCT
GTCGGGTTTCGCCACCTCTGACTTGAGCGTCGATTTTTGTGATGCTCGTCAGGGGGGCGGAGCCTATGGA
AAAACGCCAGCAACGCGGCCTTTTTACGGTTCCTGGCCTTTTGCTGGCCTTTTGCTCACATGTTCTTTCC
TGCGTTATCCCCTGATTCTGTGGATAACCGTATTACCGCCTTTGAGTGAGCTGATACCGCTCGCCGCAGC
CGAACGACCGAGCGCAGCGAGTCAGTGAGCGAGGAAGCGGAAGAGCGCCCAATACGCAAACCGCCTCTCC
CCGCGCGTTGGCCGATTCATTAATGCAGCTGTGGAATGTGTGTCAGTTAGGGTGTGGAAAGTCCCCAGGC
TCCCCAGCAGGCAGAAGTATGCAAAGCATGCATCTCAATTAGTCAGCAACCAGGTGTGGAAAGTCCCCAG
GCTCCCCAGCAGGCAGAAGTATGCAAAGCATGCATCTCAATTAGTCAGCAACCATAGTCCCGCCCCTAAC
TCCGCCCATCCCGCCCCTAACTCCGCCCAGTTCCGCCCATTCTCCGCCCCATGGCTGACTAATTTTTTTT
ATTTATGCAGAGGCCGAGGCCGCCTCGGCCTCTGAGCTATTCCAGAAGTAGTGAGGAGGCTTTTTTGGAG
GCCTAGGCTTTTGCAAAAAGCTTGGACACAAGACAGGCTTGCGAGATATGTTTGAGAATACCACTTTATC
CCGCGTCAGGGAGAGGCAGTGCGTAAAAAGACGCGGACTCATGTGAAATACTGGTTTTTAGTGCGCCAGA
TCTCTATAATCTCGCGCAACCTATTTTCCCCTCGAACACTTTTTAAGCCGTAGATAAACAGGCTGGGACA
CTTCACATGAGCGAAAAATACATCGTCACCTGGGACATGTTGCAGATCCATGCACGTAAACTCGCAAGCC
GACTGATGCCTTCTGAACAATGGAAAGGCATTATTGCCGTAAGCCGTGGCGGTCTGTACCGGGTGCGTTA
CTGGCGCGTGAACTGGGTATTCGTCATGTCGATACCGTTTGTATTTCCAGCTACGATCACGACAACCAGC
GCGAGCTTAAAGTGCTGAAACGCGCAGAAGGCGATGGCGAAGGCTTCATCGTTATTGATGACCTGGTGGA
TACCGGTGGTACTGCGGTTGCGATTCGTGAAATGTATCCAAAAGCGCACTTTGTCACCATCTTCGCAAAA
CCGGCTGGTCGTCCGCTGGTTGATGACTATGTTGTTGATATCCCGCAAGATACCTGGATTGAACAGCCGT
GGGATATGGGCGTCGTATTCGTCCCGCCAATCTCCGGTCGCTAATCTTTTCAACGCCTGGCACTGCCGGG
CGTTGTTCTTTTTAACTTCAGGCGGGTTACAATAGTTTCCAGTAAGTATTCTGGAGGCTGCATCCATGAC
ACAGGCAAACCTGAGCGAAACCCTGTTCAAACCCCGCTTTAAACATCCTGAAACCTCGACGCTAGTCCGC
CGCTTTAATCACGGCGCACAACCGCCTGTGCAGTCGGCCCTTGATGGTAAAACCATCCCTCACTGGTATC
GCATGATTAACCGTCTGATGTGGATCTGGCGCGGCATTGACCCACGCGAAATCCTCGACGTCCAGGCACG
TATTGTGATGAGCGATGCCGAACGTACCGACGATGATTTATACGATACGGTGATTGGCTACCGTGGCGGC
AACTGGATTTATGAGTGGGCCCCGGATCTTTGTGAAGGAACCTTACTTCTGTG
Features (pLannotate 1.2.2; 30 found; start..end, strand, type, name):
     48..113     +  intron         small t intron: SV40 (simian virus 40) small t antigen intron
    243..263     +  CDS            SV40 NLS: nuclear localization signal of SV40 (simian virus 40) large T antigen
    582..665     +  CDS            large T antigen (fragment): large T antigen from SV40 (simian virus 40)
    688..822     +  polyA_signal   SV40 poly(A) signal: SV40 polyadenylation signal
    989..1318    +  CDS            nef (fragment): NEF_HV1BR - Experimental evidence at protein level: Swiss-Prot protein existence level 1. Extracellular Nef protein targets CD4(+) T-lymphocytes for apoptosis by interacting with CXCR4 surface receptors (PubMed:14990729). From Human immunodeficiency virus type 1 group M subtype B (isolate BRU/LAI) (HIV-1).
   1366..1623    +  LTR            5' LTR (truncated): truncated 5' long terminal repeat (LTR) from HIV-1
   1670..1795    +  misc_feature   HIV-1 Ψ: packaging signal of human immunodeficiency virus type 1
   1779..2142    +  CDS            HIV-1 gag (fragment): gag protein from human immunodeficiency virus 1; gag
   2288..2521    +  misc_feature   RRE: The Rev response element (RRE) of HIV-1 allows for Rev-dependent mRNA export from the nucleus to the cytoplasm.
   2898..2998    +  CDS            Rev (fragment): human immunodeficiency virus 1 (HIV-1) Rev protein; rev; enhances nuclear export of unspliced and incompletely spliced viral mRNAs
   3043..3160    +  misc_feature   cPPT/CTS: central polypurine tract and central termination sequence of HIV-1
   3300..3707    +  promoter       SFFV promoter: spleen focus-forming virus long terminal repeat (LTR) promoter
   3726..4424    +  CDS            TagBFP: TagBFP is a basic (constitutively fluorescent) blue fluorescent protein published in 2008, derived from Entacmaea quadricolor. It is reported to be a very rapidly-maturing monomer with very low acid sensitivity.
   4497..5600    +  CDS            STING1: STING_HUMAN - Also known as ERIS From Homo sapiens (Human).
   5600..5791    +  CDS            nef (fragment): NEF_HV1Z2 - Experimental evidence at protein level: Swiss-Prot protein existence level 1. Extracellular Nef protein targets CD4(+) T-lymphocytes for apoptosis by interacting with CXCR4 surface receptors. From Human immunodeficiency virus type 1 group M subtype D (isolate Z2/CDC-Z34) (HIV-1).
   5793..5824    +  LTR            3' LTR (ΔU3) (fragment): self-inactivating 3' long terminal repeat (LTR) from HIV-1
   5872..6052    +  LTR            5' LTR (truncated): truncated 5' long terminal repeat (LTR) from HIV-1
   7014..7112    -  CDS            TBC1D5 (fragment): TBCD5_HUMAN - Also known as KIAA0210. Experimental evidence at protein level: Swiss-Prot protein existence level 1. May act as a GTPase-activating protein (GAP) for Rab family protein(s). May act as a GAP for RAB7A. Can displace RAB7A and retromer CSC subcomplex from the endosomal membrane to the cytosol; at least retromer displacement seems to require its catalytic activity (PubMed:19531583, PubMed:20923837). Required for retrograde transport of cargo proteins from endosomes to the trans-Golgi network (TGN); the function seems to require its catalytic activity. Involved in regulation of autop
   7518..7797    +  CDS            TcR (fragment): tetracycline efflux protein; tet; confers resistance to tetracycline
   7798..7846    -  misc_feature   bom (fragment): basis of mobility region from pBR322
   7948..7983    -  CDS            rop (fragment): Rop protein, which maintains plasmids at low copy number; rop
   8078..8182    +  promoter       AmpR promoter: bla
   8183..9043    +  CDS            AmpR: β-lactamase; bla; confers resistance to ampicillin, carbenicillin, and related antibiotics
   9214..9802    +  rep_origin     ori: high-copy-number ColE1/pMB1/pBR322/pUC origin of replication
   9985..10041   +  CDS            lacI (fragment): lac repressor; lacI; The lac repressor binds to the lac operator to inhibit transcription in E. coli. This inhibition can be relieved by adding lactose or isopropyl-β-D-thiogalactopyranoside (IPTG).
  10048..10377   +  promoter       SV40 promoter: SV40 enhancer and early promoter
  10577..10696   +  CDS            gpt (fragment): XGPT_ECOLI - Also known as gpp, gxu. Experimental evidence at protein level: Swiss-Prot protein existence level 1. Purine salvage pathway enzyme that catalyzes the transfer of the ribosyl-5-phosphate group from 5-phospho-alpha-D-ribose 1- diphosphate (PRPP) to the N9 position of the 6-oxopurines guanine and xanthine to form the corresponding ribonucleotides GMP (guanosine 5'- monophosphate) and XMP (xanthosine 5'-monophosphate), with the release of PPi. To a lesser extent, also acts on hypoxanthine (PubMed:9100006, PubMed:3886014). Does not ribophosphorylate adenine (PubMed:3886014). From Esch
  10696..11031   +  CDS            gpt (fragment): XGPT_ECOLI - Also known as gpp, gxu. Experimental evidence at protein level: Swiss-Prot protein existence level 1. Purine salvage pathway enzyme that catalyzes the transfer of the ribosyl-5-phosphate group from 5-phospho-alpha-D-ribose 1- diphosphate (PRPP) to the N9 position of the 6-oxopurines guanine and xanthine to form the corresponding ribonucleotides GMP (guanosine 5'- monophosphate) and XMP (xanthosine 5'-monophosphate), with the release of PPi. To a lesser extent, also acts on hypoxanthine (PubMed:9100006, PubMed:3886014). Does not ribophosphorylate adenine (PubMed:3886014). From Esch
  11126..11431   +  CDS            frsA (fragment): FRSA_ECOLI - Also known as yafA. Experimental evidence at protein level: Swiss-Prot protein existence level 1. Catalyzes the hydrolysis of esters (PubMed:15808744). Displays esterase activity toward pNP-butyrate (PubMed:15808744). May stimulate mixed-acid fermentation by acting as a fermentation/respiration switch that down-regulates respiration and up- regulates fermentation rates (PubMed:15169777). From Escherichia coli (strain K12).
  11435..46      +  CDS            small t antigen (fragment) (across the origin): SV40 (simian virus 40) small t antigen
