[The description below was written by a language model from this plasmid's Addgene catalogue record and pLannotate feature annotations shown in this document.]
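Description:
pTRIP-SFFV-mtagBFP-2A STING 368STOP is an HIV-1-derived lentiviral transfer vector on the pTRIP backbone, built for mammalian expression of a C-terminally truncated human STING (STING1/TMEM173) together with the blue fluorescent protein mTagBFP. In bacteria it is maintained through a high-copy ColE1/pUC-type origin and selected with ampicillin via the β-lactamase gene. The backbone also carries remnants of older pBR322- and pSV2gpt-style vectors (fragments of TcR, rop, bom and lacI, an SV40 early promoter with gpt fragments, and SV40 small t intron and poly(A) sequences). These appear to be vestigial and not part of the payload.

The annotated lentiviral region has a truncated 5' LTR, the Ψ packaging signal extending into a gag fragment, the Rev response element for Rev-dependent nuclear export of genomic RNA, and the cPPT/CTS central flap that aids nuclear import of the reverse-transcribed genome. It ends in a ΔU3 self-inactivating 3' LTR, which silences LTR-driven transcription after integration. Between these elements, the spleen focus-forming virus (SFFV) LTR promoter drives a single open reading frame. TagBFP comes first and the STING1 coding sequence follows; the construct name indicates a 2A peptide in the short gap between them, although the feature table does not annotate it. A 2A sequence causes ribosomal skipping, so the fluorescent marker and STING are produced as separate proteins from one transcript, and blue fluorescence marks transduced cells. The STING mutation is recorded as "delta 368" with a stop codon, which removes the extreme C-terminal tail. The associated publication concerns the antiproliferative activity of STING in T lymphocytes, suggesting use in dissecting which STING domains are needed for that function.
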