Addgene plasmid #102590: pTRIP-SFFV-mtagBFP-2A STING 368STOP
Purpose: Lentivector to express STING delta 368 and mTagBFP
Depositing lab: Nicolas Manel. Depositing organization: Institut Curie. Publication: Intrinsic antiproliferative activity of the innate sensor STING in T lymphocytes. Cerboni S, Jeremiah N, Gentili M, Gehrmann U, Conrad C, Stolzenberg MC, Picard C, Neven B, Fischer A, Amigorena S, Rieux-Laucat F, Manel N. J Exp Med. 2017 Jun 5;214(6):1769-1785. doi: 10.1084/jem.20161674. Epub 2017 May 8. PubMed 28484079.
Backbone
  Vector backbone: pTRIP
  Vector type: Mammalian Expression, Lentiviral
Growth in bacteria
  Bacterial resistance: Ampicillin, 100 μg/mL
  Growth temperature: 30°C
  Growth strain: NEB Stable
  Copy number: High Copy
Gene/Insert
  Gene/Insert name: STING
  Species: H. sapiens (human)
  Mutation: delta 368
  Entrez Gene: STING1 (a.k.a. ERIS, MITA, MPYS, NET23, SAVI, STING, STING-beta, TMEM173, hMITA, hSTING)
  Promoter: SFFV
  Cloning method: Restriction Enzyme; 5′ cloning site unknown (unknown if destroyed); 3′ cloning site unknown (unknown if destroyed)
  Sequencing primers: 5′ SFFV-F
Terms and licenses: Academic/Nonprofit Terms; Industry Terms: Not Available to Industry
How to cite: pTRIP-SFFV-mtagBFP-2A STING 368STOP was a gift from Nicolas Manel (Addgene plasmid # 102590 ; http://n2t.net/addgene:102590 ; RRID:Addgene_102590)
